Addgene plasmid #219247: SFFV-ZNF581-Brd 317
Purpose: Transcription factor ZNF581 with a specific barcode assigned.
Depositing lab: Filipe Pereira. Depositing organization: Center for Neuroscience and Cell Biology, University of Coimbra. Publication: A combinatorial transcription factor screening platform for immune cell reprogramming. Kurochkin I, Altman AR, Caiado I, Pertiga-Cabral D, Halitzki E, Minaeva M, Zimmermannova O, Henriques-Oliveira L, Klein D, Nair M, Oliveira D, Cajal LR, Knittel R, Feick C, Ringner M, Martin M, Cirovic B, Pires CF, Rosa FF, Sitnicka E, Theis FJ, Pereira CF. Cell Syst. 2026 Jan 21;17(1):101457. doi: 10.1016/j.cels.2025.101457. Epub 2026 Jan 14. PubMed 41539305.
Backbone
  Vector backbone: SFFV-MCS
  Backbone size w/o insert (bp): 6638
  Vector type: Lentiviral
Growth in bacteria
  Bacterial resistance: Ampicillin, 100 μg/mL
  Growth temperature: 37°C
  Growth strain: NEB Stable
  Copy number: High Copy
Gene/Insert
  Gene/Insert name: ZNF581
  Species: H. sapiens (human)
  Insert size (bp): 594
  Entrez Gene: ZNF581 (a.k.a. HSPC189, FLJ22550)
  Promoter: The spleen focus-forming virus (SFFV) promoter
  Cloning method: Restriction Enzyme; 5′ cloning site Bsp119I (not destroyed); 3′ cloning site BstHI (not destroyed)
Terms and licenses: Academic/Nonprofit Terms; Industry Terms: Not Available to Industry
Depositor comments: Barcode sequence cloned into XbaI restriction site. Design of plasmid is as follows: SFFV-[TF sequence]-WPRE-[Barcode sequence].
How to cite: SFFV-ZNF581-Brd 317 was a gift from Filipe Pereira (Addgene plasmid # 219247 ; http://n2t.net/addgene:219247 ; RRID:Addgene_219247)
