[The description below was written by a language model from this plasmid's Addgene catalogue record and pLannotate feature annotations shown in this document.]
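Description:
SFFV-ZNF581-Brd 317 is a lentiviral expression plasmid built on the SFFV-MCS backbone, carrying the human zinc-finger transcription factor ZNF581 together with a construct-specific DNA barcode. It is maintained in E. coli through a high-copy ColE1/pUC-type origin with ampicillin selection (AmpR). An f1 origin and remnants of a pBluescript-type cloning region (lacZα and lacI fragments, lac promoter/operator, T3 and T7 promoters) are also annotated. No mammalian selection marker or fluorescent reporter appears in the feature table.

The transfer cassette has a third-generation, self-inactivating layout. An RSV promoter drives a truncated HIV-1 5' LTR, followed by the Ψ packaging signal with a partial gag sequence, the Rev response element for Rev-dependent nuclear export of the genomic RNA, and the cPPT/CTS element. The cassette closes with a ΔU3 3' LTR, which inactivates LTR promoter activity after integration, and is followed by an SV40 poly(A) signal and SV40 origin sequence. Within this frame, the spleen focus-forming virus (SFFV) promoter drives the roughly 0.6 kb ZNF581 coding sequence, cloned by restriction enzymes into the multiple cloning site. A WPRE lies downstream to enhance transcript stability and expression. The short woodchuck hepatitis virus "S" fragment and the HIV-1 nef and Rev fragments called in the table are most likely sequence carried along with the WPRE and viral backbone rather than intended coding regions.

According to the depositor, the barcode was inserted at an XbaI site after the WPRE, giving the order SFFV–TF–WPRE–barcode, although the barcode itself is not annotated. The associated publication describes a combinatorial transcription factor screening platform for immune cell reprogramming, where the barcode presumably identifies which factor a transduced cell received.
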