Features (pLannotate 1.2.2; 29 found; start..end, strand, type, name):
     94..112     -  promoter       T7 promoter: promoter for bacteriophage T7 RNA polymerase
    120..275     +  CDS            lacZα (fragment): LacZα fragment of β-galactosidase; lacZ fragment
    280..708     +  rep_origin     f1 ori (sequence partly withheld): f1 bacteriophage origin of replication; arrow indicates direction of (+) strand synthesis
    761..865     +  promoter       AmpR promoter: bla
    866..1726    +  CDS            AmpR: β-lactamase; bla; confers resistance to ampicillin, carbenicillin, and related antibiotics
   1897..2485    +  rep_origin     ori: high-copy-number ColE1/pMB1/pBR322/pUC origin of replication
   2668..2760    +  CDS            lacI (fragment): lac repressor; lacI; The lac repressor binds to the lac operator to inhibit transcription in E. coli. This inhibition can be relieved by adding lactose or isopropyl-β-D-thiogalactopyranoside (IPTG).
   2773..2794    +  protein_bind   CAP binding site: CAP binding activates transcription in the presence of cAMP. E. coli catabolite activator protein
   2809..2839    +  promoter       lac promoter: promoter for the E. coli lac operon
   2847..2863    +  protein_bind   lac operator: The lac repressor binds to the lac operator to inhibit transcription in E. coli. This inhibition can be relieved by adding lactose or isopropyl-β-D-thiogalactopyranoside (IPTG). lac repressor encoded by lacI
   2908..2926    +  promoter       T3 promoter: promoter for bacteriophage T3 RNA polymerase
   2954..3180    +  promoter       RSV promoter: Rous sarcoma virus enhancer/promoter
   3181..3361    +  LTR            5' LTR (truncated): truncated 5' long terminal repeat (LTR) from HIV-1
   3408..3533    +  misc_feature   HIV-1 Ψ: packaging signal of human immunodeficiency virus type 1
   3517..3880    +  CDS            HIV-1 gag (fragment): gag protein from human immunodeficiency virus 1; gag
   4026..4259    +  misc_feature   RRE: The Rev response element (RRE) of HIV-1 allows for Rev-dependent mRNA export from the nucleus to the cytoplasm.
   4636..4736    +  CDS            Rev (fragment): human immunodeficiency virus 1 (HIV-1) Rev protein; rev; enhances nuclear export of unspliced and incompletely spliced viral mRNAs
   4755..4872    +  misc_feature   cPPT/CTS: central polypurine tract and central termination sequence of HIV-1
   4906..5307    +  promoter       SFFV promoter: spleen focus-forming virus long terminal repeat (LTR) promoter
   5317..5340    +  misc_feature   MCS (fragment): pBluescript multiple cloning site
   5365..5955    +  CDS            ZNF581: ZN581_HUMAN - Experimental evidence at protein level: Swiss-Prot protein existence level 1. May be involved in transcriptional regulation. From Homo sapiens (Human).
   5966..5991    +  misc_feature   MCS (fragment): pBluescript multiple cloning site
   5991..6050    +  CDS            S (fragment): HBSAG_WHV6 - Experimental evidence at transcript level: Swiss-Prot protein existence level 2. The middle envelope protein plays an important role in the budding of the virion. It is involved in the induction of budding in a nucleocapsid independent way. In this process the majority of envelope proteins bud to form subviral lipoprotein particles of 22 nm of diameter that do not contain a nucleocapsid (By similarity). From Woodchuck hepatitis B virus (isolate w64/pWS23) (WHV).
   6182..6585    +  misc_feature   WPRE: woodchuck hepatitis virus posttranscriptional regulatory element
   6643..6702    +  CDS            nef (fragment): NEF_HV1Z2 - Experimental evidence at protein level: Swiss-Prot protein existence level 1. Extracellular Nef protein targets CD4(+) T-lymphocytes for apoptosis by interacting with CXCR4 surface receptors. From Human immunodeficiency virus type 1 group M subtype D (isolate Z2/CDC-Z34) (HIV-1).
   6704..6937    +  LTR            3' LTR (ΔU3): self-inactivating 3' long terminal repeat (LTR) from HIV-1
   7009..7130    +  polyA_signal   SV40 poly(A) signal: SV40 polyadenylation signal
   7149..7170    +  rep_origin     SV40 ori (fragment): SV40 origin of replication
   7170..73      +  rep_origin     SV40 ori (across the origin): SV40 origin of replication
>Addgene plasmid #219247 | SFFV-ZNF581-Brd 317 | addgene full sequence | sequence record 467533 | Addgene NGS Result
ATTTATGCAGAGGCCGAGGCCGCCTCGGCCTCTGAGCTATTCCAGAAGTAGTGAGGAGGCTTTTTTGGAG
GCCTAGGGACGTACCCAATTCGCCCTATAGTGAGTCGTATTACGCGCGCTCACTGGCCGTCGTTTTACAA
CGTCGTGACTGGGAAAACCCTGGCGTTACCCAACTTAATCGCCTTGCAGCACATCCCCCTTTCGCCAGCT
GGCGTAATAGCGAAGAGGCCCGCACCGATCGCCCTTCCCAACAGTTGCGCAGCCTGAATGGCGAATGGG
[124 nt withheld, positions 280-403]
C
[91 nt withheld, positions 405-495]
A
[49 nt withheld, positions 497-545]
CCTTTGACGTTGGAGTCCACGTTCTTT
[37 nt withheld, positions 573-609]
ACCCTATCTCGGTCTATTCTTTTGATTTATAAGGGATTTTGCCGATTTCGGCCTATTGGTTAAAAAATGA
GCTGATTTAACAAAAATTTAACGCGAATTTTAACAAAATATTAACGCTTACAATTTAGGTGGCACTTTTC
GGGGAAATGTGCGCGGAACCCCTATTTGTTTATTTTTCTAAATACATTCAAATATGTATCCGCTCATGAG
ACAATAACCCTGATAAATGCTTCAATAATATTGAAAAAGGAAGAGTATGAGTATTCAACATTTCCGTGTC
GCCCTTATTCCCTTTTTTGCGGCATTTTGCCTTCCTGTTTTTGCTCACCCAGAAACGCTGGTGAAAGTAA
AAGATGCTGAAGATCAGTTGGGTGCACGAGTGGGTTACATCGAACTGGATCTCAACAGCGGTAAGATCCT
TGAGAGTTTTCGCCCCGAAGAACGTTTTCCAATGATGAGCACTTTTAAAGTTCTGCTATGTGGCGCGGTA
TTATCCCGTATTGACGCCGGGCAAGAGCAACTCGGTCGCCGCATACACTATTCTCAGAATGACTTGGTTG
AGTACTCACCAGTCACAGAAAAGCATCTTACGGATGGCATGACAGTAAGAGAATTATGCAGTGCTGCCAT
AACCATGAGTGATAACACTGCGGCCAACTTACTTCTGACAACGATCGGAGGACCGAAGGAGCTAACCGCT
TTTTTGCACAACATGGGGGATCATGTAACTCGCCTTGATCGTTGGGAACCGGAGCTGAATGAAGCCATAC
CAAACGACGAGCGTGACACCACGATGCCTGTAGCAATGGCAACAACGTTGCGCAAACTATTAACTGGCGA
ACTACTTACTCTAGCTTCCCGGCAACAATTAATAGACTGGATGGAGGCGGATAAAGTTGCAGGACCACTT
CTGCGCTCGGCCCTTCCGGCTGGCTGGTTTATTGCTGATAAATCTGGAGCCGGTGAGCGTGGGTCTCGCG
GTATCATTGCAGCACTGGGGCCAGATGGTAAGCCCTCCCGTATCGTAGTTATCTACACGACGGGGAGTCA
GGCAACTATGGATGAACGAAATAGACAGATCGCTGAGATAGGTGCCTCACTGATTAAGCATTGGTAACTG
TCAGACCAAGTTTACTCATATATACTTTAGATTGATTTAAAACTTCATTTTTAATTTAAAAGGATCTAGG
TGAAGATCCTTTTTGATAATCTCATGACCAAAATCCCTTAACGTGAGTTTTCGTTCCACTGAGCGTCAGA
CCCCGTAGAAAAGATCAAAGGATCTTCTTGAGATCCTTTTTTTCTGCGCGTAATCTGCTGCTTGCAAACA
AAAAAACCACCGCTACCAGCGGTGGTTTGTTTGCCGGATCAAGAGCTACCAACTCTTTTTCCGAAGGTAA
CTGGCTTCAGCAGAGCGCAGATACCAAATACTGTTCTTCTAGTGTAGCCGTAGTTAGGCCACCACTTCAA
GAACTCTGTAGCACCGCCTACATACCTCGCTCTGCTAATCCTGTTACCAGTGGCTGCTGCCAGTGGCGAT
AAGTCGTGTCTTACCGGGTTGGACTCAAGACGATAGTTACCGGATAAGGCGCAGCGGTCGGGCTGAACGG
GGGGTTCGTGCACACAGCCCAGCTTGGAGCGAACGACCTACACCGAACTGAGATACCTACAGCGTGAGCT
ATGAGAAAGCGCCACGCTTCCCGAAGGGAGAAAGGCGGACAGGTATCCGGTAAGCGGCAGGGTCGGAACA
GGAGAGCGCACGAGGGAGCTTCCAGGGGGAAACGCCTGGTATCTTTATAGTCCTGTCGGGTTTCGCCACC
TCTGACTTGAGCGTCGATTTTTGTGATGCTCGTCAGGGGGGCGGAGCCTATGGAAAAACGCCAGCAACGC
GGCCTTTTTACGGTTCCTGGCCTTTTGCTGGCCTTTTGCTCACATGTTCTTTCCTGCGTTATCCCCTGAT
TCTGTGGATAACCGTATTACCGCCTTTGAGTGAGCTGATACCGCTCGCCGCAGCCGAACGACCGAGCGCA
GCGAGTCAGTGAGCGAGGAAGCGGAAGAGCGCCCAATACGCAAACCGCCTCTCCCCGCGCGTTGGCCGAT
TCATTAATGCAGCTGGCACGACAGGTTTCCCGACTGGAAAGCGGGCAGTGAGCGCAACGCAATTAATGTG
AGTTAGCTCACTCATTAGGCACCCCAGGCTTTACACTTTATGCTTCCGGCTCGTATGTTGTGTGGAATTG
TGAGCGGATAACAATTTCACACAGGAAACAGCTATGACCATGATTACGCCAAGCGCGCAATTAACCCTCA
CTAAAGGGAACAAAAGCTGGAGCTGCAAGCTTAATGTAGTCTTATGCAATACTCTTGTAGTCTTGCAACA
TGGTAACGATGAGTTAGCAACATGCCTTACAAGGAGAGAAAAAGCACCGTGCATGCCGATTGGTGGAAGT
AAGGTGGTACGATCGTGCCTTATTAGGAAGGCAACAGACGGGTCTGACATGGATTGGACGAACCACTGAA
TTGCCGCATTGCAGAGATATTGTATTTAAGTGCCTAGCTCGATACATAAACGGGTCTCTCTGGTTAGACC
AGATCTGAGCCTGGGAGCTCTCTGGCTAACTAGGGAACCCACTGCTTAAGCCTCAATAAAGCTTGCCTTG
AGTGCTTCAAGTAGTGTGTGCCCGTCTGTTGTGTGACTCTGGTAACTAGAGATCCCTCAGACCCTTTTAG
TCAGTGTGGAAAATCTCTAGCAGTGGCGCCCGAACAGGGACTTGAAAGCGAAAGGGAAACCAGAGGAGCT
CTCTCGACGCAGGACTCGGCTTGCTGAAGCGCGCACGGCAAGAGGCGAGGGGCGGCGACTGGTGAGTACG
CCAAAAATTTTGACTAGCGGAGGCTAGAAGGAGAGAGATGGGTGCGAGAGCGTCAGTATTAAGCGGGGGA
GAATTAGATCGCGATGGGAAAAAATTCGGTTAAGGCCAGGGGGAAAGAAAAAATATAAATTAAAACATAT
AGTATGGGCAAGCAGGGAGCTAGAACGATTCGCAGTTAATCCTGGCCTGTTAGAAACATCAGAAGGCTGT
AGACAAATACTGGGACAGCTACAACCATCCCTTCAGACAGGATCAGAAGAACTTAGATCATTATATAATA
CAGTAGCAACCCTCTATTGTGTGCATCAAAGGATAGAGATAAAAGACACCAAGGAAGCTTTAGACAAGAT
AGAGGAAGAGCAAAACAAAAGTAAGACCACCGCACAGCAAGCGGCCGCTGATCTTCAGACCTGGAGGAGG
AGATATGAGGGACAATTGGAGAAGTGAATTATATAAATATAAAGTAGTAAAAATTGAACCATTAGGAGTA
GCACCCACCAAGGCAAAGAGAAGAGTGGTGCAGAGAGAAAAAAGAGCAGTGGGAATAGGAGCTTTGTTCC
TTGGGTTCTTGGGAGCAGCAGGAAGCACTATGGGCGCAGCGTCAATGACGCTGACGGTACAGGCCAGACA
ATTATTGTCTGGTATAGTGCAGCAGCAGAACAATTTGCTGAGGGCTATTGAGGCGCAACAGCATCTGTTG
CAACTCACAGTCTGGGGCATCAAGCAGCTCCAGGCAAGAATCCTGGCTGTGGAAAGATACCTAAAGGATC
AACAGCTCCTGGGGATTTGGGGTTGCTCTGGAAAACTCATTTGCACCACTGCTGTGCCTTGGAATGCTAG
TTGGAGTAATAAATCTCTGGAACAGATTTGGAATCACACGACCTGGATGGAGTGGGACAGAGAAATTAAC
AATTACACAAGCTTAATACACTCCTTAATTGAAGAATCGCAAAACCAGCAAGAAAAGAATGAACAAGAAT
TATTGGAATTAGATAAATGGGCAAGTTTGTGGAATTGGTTTAACATAACAAATTGGCTGTGGTATATAAA
ATTATTCATAATGATAGTAGGAGGCTTGGTAGGTTTAAGAATAGTTTTTGCTGTACTTTCTATAGTGAAT
AGAGTTAGGCAGGGATATTCACCATTATCGTTTCAGACCCACCTCCCAACCCCGAGGGGACCCGACAGGC
CCGAAGGAATAGAAGAAGAAGGTGGAGAGAGAGACAGAGACAGATCCATTCGATTAGTGAACGGATCTCG
ACGGTATCGGTTAACTTTTAAAAGAAAAGGGGGGATTGGGGGGTACAGTGCAGGGGAAAGAATAGTAGAC
ATAATAGCAACAGACATACAAACTAAAGAATTACAAAAACAAATTACAAAAATTCAAAATTTTATCGATC
ACGAGACTAGCCTCGAGCTGGCTGCAGTAACGCCATTTTGCAAGGCATGGAAAAATACCAAACCAAGAAT
AGAGAAGTTCAGATCAAGGGCGGGTACATGAAAATAGCTAACGTTGGGCCAAACAGGATATCTGCGGTGA
GCAGTTTCGGCCCCGGCCCGGGGCCAAGAACAGATGGTCACCGCAGTTTCGGCCCCGGCCCGAGGCCAAG
AACAGATGGTCCCCAGATATGGCCCAACCCTCAGCAGTTTCTTAAGACCCATCAGATGTTTCCAGGCTCC
CCCAAGGACCTGAAATGACCCTGCGCCTTATTTGAATTAACCAATCAGCCTGCTTCTCGCTTCTGTTCGC
GCGCTTCTGCTTCCCGAGCTCTATAAAAGAGCTCACAACCCCTCACTCGGCGCGCCAGTCCTCCGACAGA
CTGAGTCGGCCGGTCGAATCAAGCTTATCGATACCGTCGACGGATCCGCTAGCCCGCGGTTCGAAATGCT
GGTGCTGCCATCCCCCTGCCCTCAGCCTCTGGCATTTTCCTCCGTTGAGACCATGGAGGGCCCTCCCCGT
CGGACTTGCCGCTCCCCAGAACCTGGACCTTCCTCCTCCATCGGATCTCCCCAGGCTTCATCTCCTCCAA
GGCCCAACCACTACCTGCTTATTGACACTCAGGGTGTCCCCTACACAGTGCTGGTGGACGAGGAGTCACA
GAGGGAGCCAGGGGCCAGTGGGGCTCCAGGCCAGAAAAAGTGCTACAGCTGCCCCGTGTGCTCAAGGGTC
TTCGAGTACATGTCCTACCTTCAGCGACACAGCATCACCCACTCGGAGGTAAAGCCCTTCGAGTGTGACA
TCTGTGGGAAGGCATTCAAGCGCGCCAGCCACTTGGCACGGCACCATTCCATTCACCTGGCGGGTGGTGG
GCGGCCCCACGGCTGCCCGCTCTGCCCTCGCCGCTTCCGGGATGCGGGTGAGCTGGCCCAGCACAGCCGG
GTGCACTCTGGGGAGCGCCCGTTTCAGTGTCCACACTGCCCTCGCCGCTTTATGGAGCAGAACACACTGC
AGAAACACACGCGGTGGAAGCATCCATGAACCGGTCGGATCCCCCGGGCTGCAGGAATTCGAGCATCTTA
CCGCCATTTATTCCCATATTTGTTCTGTTTTTCTTGATTTGGGTATACATTTAAATGTTAATAAAACAAA
ATGGTGGGGCAATCATTTACATTTTTAGGGATATGTAATTACTAGTTCAGGTGTATTGCCACAAGACAAA
CATGTTAAGAAACTTTCCCGTTATTTACGCTCTGTTCCTGTTAATCAACCTCTGGATTACAAAATTTGTG
AAAGATTGACTGATATTCTTAACTATGTTGCTCCTTTTACGCTGTGTGGATATGCTGCTTTAATGCCTCT
GTATCATGCTATTGCTTCCCGTACGGCTTTCGTTTTCTCCTCCTTGTATAAATCCTGGTTGCTGTCTCTT
TATGAGGAGTTGTGGCCCGTTGTCCGTCAACGTGGCGTGGTGTGCTCTGTGTTTGCTGACGCAACCCCCA
CTGGCTGGGGCATTGCCACCACCTGTCAACTCCTTTCTGGGACTTTCGCTTTCCCCCTCCCGATCGCCAC
GGCAGAACTCATCGCCGCCTGCCTTGCCCGCTGCTGGACAGGGGCTAGGTTGCTGGGCACTGATAATTCC
GTGGTGTTGTCGGGGAAGCTGACGTCCTTTGCAATTCGATATCAAGCTGTACCTTCTAGATGTACAATTT
GCGAAGCGCTTCTAGACCAATGACTTACAAGGCAGCTGTAGATCTTAGCCACTTTTTAAAAGAAAAGGGG
GGACTGGAAGGGCTAATTCACTCCCAACGAAGACAAGATCTGCTTTTTGCTTGTACTGGGTCTCTCTGGT
TAGACCAGATCTGAGCCTGGGAGCTCTCTGGCTAACTAGGGAACCCACTGCTTAAGCCTCAATAAAGCTT
GCCTTGAGTGCTTCAAGTAGTGTGTGCCCGTCTGTTGTGTGACTCTGGTAACTAGAGATCCCTCAGACCC
TTTTAGTCAGTGTGGAAAATCTCTAGCAGTAGTAGTTCATGTCATCTTATTATTCAGTATTTATAACTTG
CAAAGAAATGAATATCAGAGAGTGAGAGGAACTTGTTTATTGCAGCTTATAATGGTTACAAATAAAGCAA
TAGCATCACAAATTTCACAAATAAAGCATTTTTTTCACTGCATTCTAGTTGTGGTTTGTCCAAACTCATC
AATGTATCTTATCATGTCTGGCTCTAGCTATCCCGCCCCTAACTCCGCCCATCCCGCCCCTAACTCCGCC
CAGTTCCGCCCATTCTCCGCCCCATGGCTGACTAATTTTTTTT
