>Addgene plasmid #219247 | SFFV-ZNF581-Brd 317 | depositor partial sequence | sequence record 428221 | TF ORF
ATGCTGGTGCTGCCATCCCCCTGCCCTCAGCCTCTGGCATTTTCCTCCGTTGAGACCATGGAGGGCCCTC
CCCGTCGGACTTGCCGCTCCCCAGAACCTGGACCTTCCTCCTCCATCGGATCTCCCCAGGCTTCATCTCC
TCCAAGGCCCAACCACTACCTGCTTATTGACACTCAGGGTGTCCCCTACACAGTGCTGGTGGACGAGGAG
TCACAGAGGGAGCCAGGGGCCAGTGGGGCTCCAGGCCAGAAAAAGTGCTACAGCTGCCCCGTGTGCTCAA
GGGTCTTCGAGTACATGTCCTACCTTCAGCGACACAGCATCACCCACTCGGAGGTAAAGCCCTTCGAGTG
TGACATCTGTGGGAAGGCATTCAAGCGCGCCAGCCACTTGGCACGGCACCATTCCATTCACCTGGCGGGT
GGTGGGCGGCCCCACGGCTGCCCGCTCTGCCCTCGCCGCTTCCGGGATGCGGGTGAGCTGGCCCAGCACA
GCCGGGTGCACTCTGGGGAGCGCCCGTTTCAGTGTCCACACTGCCCTCGCCGCTTTATGGAGCAGAACAC
ACTGCAGAAACACACGCGGTGGAAGCATCCATGA
