>Addgene plasmid #219247 | SFFV-ZNF581-Brd 317 | depositor partial sequence | sequence record 428222 | Barcode sequence
TGTACAATTTGCGAAGCGCT
